Addgene plasmid #134545: YFP-Rpp29-C1
Purpose: Expresses YFP-Rpp29 fusion protein
Depositing lab: Susan Janicki. Publication: RNase P protein subunit Rpp29 represses histone H3.3 nucleosome deposition. Newhart A, Powers SL, Shastrula PK, Sierra I, Joo LM, Hayden JE, Cohen AR, Janicki SM. Mol Biol Cell. 2016 Apr 1;27(7):1154-69. doi: 10.1091/mbc.E15-02-0099. Epub 2016 Feb 3. PubMed 26842893.
Backbone
  Vector backbone: pEYFP-C1
  Backbone manufacturer: Clontech
  Backbone size w/o insert (bp): 4700
  Vector type: Mammalian Expression
  Selectable markers: Neomycin (select with G418)
Growth in bacteria
  Bacterial resistance: Kanamycin, 50 μg/mL
  Growth temperature: 37°C
  Growth strain: DH5alpha
  Copy number: High Copy
Gene/Insert
  Gene/Insert name: Rpp29
  Species: H. sapiens (human)
  Entrez Gene: POP4 (a.k.a. RPP29)
  Promoter: CMV
  Tag / fusion protein: YFP (N terminal on backbone)
  Cloning method: Restriction Enzyme; 5′ cloning site unknown (unknown if destroyed); 3′ cloning site unknown (unknown if destroyed)
  Sequencing primers: 5′ EGFP-C; 3′ SV40pA-R
Resource information
  A portion of this plasmid was derived from a plasmid made by: Sidney Altman
Terms and licenses: Academic/Nonprofit Terms; Industry Terms: Not Available to Industry
How to cite: YFP-Rpp29-C1 was a gift from Susan Janicki (Addgene plasmid # 134545 ; http://n2t.net/addgene:134545 ; RRID:Addgene_134545)
