[The description below was written by a language model from this plasmid's Addgene catalogue record and pLannotate feature annotations shown in this document.]
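Description:
YFP-Rpp29-C1 is a mammalian expression plasmid built on the Clontech pEYFP-C1 backbone, about 5.4 kb in total, that produces human Rpp29 (gene POP4), a protein subunit of the tRNA-processing ribonucleoprotein RNase P, fused at its N-terminus to yellow fluorescent protein. The CMV immediate-early enhancer and promoter drive an EYFP open reading frame that runs through a short remnant of the multiple cloning site into the POP4 coding sequence. The transcript is terminated by the SV40 polyadenylation signal. The restriction sites used for cloning are not recorded. Two full-length sequence records of identical length, one from the depositor and one from repository sequencing, show the same feature order and differ only in their start coordinate. The annotation tool labels the fluorescent protein as EYFP in one and as a fragment of the monomeric A206K variant in the other, so the exact YFP variant should be checked against the sequence rather than assumed.

The plasmid replicates in E. coli at high copy from a ColE1/pUC-type origin and also carries an f1 phage origin. A single Tn5 aminoglycoside phosphotransferase gene serves both hosts. A bacterial bla-type promoter expresses it for kanamycin selection in bacteria, while the adjacent SV40 enhancer/early promoter, together with the HSV TK polyadenylation signal, expresses it for G418 selection of stably transfected mammalian cells. The short ble, large T antigen and bGH poly(A) fragments in the tables appear to be incidental partial matches to backbone sequence, not functional elements.

The construct is suited to transient or stable transfection for visualising Rpp29 localisation and dynamics by fluorescence microscopy. The associated publication concerns Rpp29's role in repressing histone H3.3 nucleosome deposition.
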