Features (pLannotate 1.2.2; 16 found; start..end, strand, type, name):
     61..364     +  enhancer       CMV enhancer: human cytomegalovirus immediate early enhancer
    365..568     +  promoter       CMV promoter: human cytomegalovirus (CMV) immediate early promoter
    613..1330    +  CDS            mEYFP (fragment): enhanced YFP with monomerizing A206K mutation (Zacharias et al., 2002) mammalian codon-optimized
   1330..1364    +  misc_feature   MCS (fragment): multiple cloning site
   1366..2025    +  CDS            POP4: RPP29_HUMAN - Also known as RPP29. Experimental evidence at protein level: Swiss-Prot protein existence level 1. Component of ribonuclease P, a ribonucleoprotein complex that generates mature tRNA molecules by cleaving their 5'-ends. From Homo sapiens (Human).
   2027..2063    +  misc_feature   MCS (fragment): multiple cloning site
   2080..2164    +  CDS            large T antigen (fragment): large T antigen from SV40 (simian virus 40)
   2187..2308    +  polyA_signal   SV40 poly(A) signal: SV40 polyadenylation signal
   2342..2770    -  rep_origin     f1 ori (sequence partly withheld): f1 bacteriophage origin of replication; arrow indicates direction of (+) strand synthesis
   2797..2901    +  promoter       AmpR promoter: bla
   2903..3260    +  promoter       SV40 promoter: SV40 enhancer and early promoter
   3295..4089    +  CDS            NeoR/KanR: aminoglycoside phosphotransferase from Tn5; aph(3')-II (or nptII); confers resistance to neomycin, kanamycin, and G418 (Geneticin®)
   4110..4262    +  CDS            ble (fragment): BLE_KLEPN - Experimental evidence at protein level: Swiss-Prot protein existence level 1. Binding protein with a strong affinity to the bleomycin family of antibiotics. Binds to CL990; an antimitotic-antibiotic compound. From Klebsiella pneumoniae.
   4321..4368    +  polyA_signal   HSV TK poly(A) signal: herpes simplex virus thymidine kinase polyadenylation signal (Cole and Stacy, 1985)
   4459..4475    -  polyA_signal   bGH poly(A) signal (fragment): bovine growth hormone polyadenylation signal
   4697..5285    +  rep_origin     ori: high-copy-number ColE1/pMB1/pBR322/pUC origin of replication
>Addgene plasmid #134545 | YFP-Rpp29-C1 | depositor full sequence | sequence record 258657 | YFP-Rpp29-C1 sequence 5399 bps
TAGTTATTAATAGTAATCAATTACGGGGTCATTAGTTCATAGCCCATATATGGAGTTCCGCGTTACATAA
CTTACGGTAAATGGCCCGCCTGGCTGACCGCCCAACGACCCCCGCCCATTGACGTCAATAATGACGTATG
TTCCCATAGTAACGCCAATAGGGACTTTCCATTGACGTCAATGGGTGGAGTATTTACGGTAAACTGCCCA
CTTGGCAGTACATCAAGTGTATCATATGCCAAGTACGCCCCCTATTGACGTCAATGACGGTAAATGGCCC
GCCTGGCATTATGCCCAGTACATGACCTTATGGGACTTTCCTACTTGGCAGTACATCTACGTATTAGTCA
TCGCTATTACCATGGTGATGCGGTTTTGGCAGTACATCAATGGGCGTGGATAGCGGTTTGACTCACGGGG
ATTTCCAAGTCTCCACCCCATTGACGTCAATGGGAGTTTGTTTTGGCACCAAAATCAACGGGACTTTCCA
AAATGTCGTAACAACTCCGCCCCATTGACGCAAATGGGCGGTAGGCGTGTACGGTGGGAGGTCTATATAA
GCAGAGCTGGTTTAGTGAACCGTCAGATCCGCTAGCGCTACCGGTCGCCACCATGGTGAGCAAGGGCGAG
GAGCTGTTCACCGGGGTGGTGCCCATCCTGGTCGAGCTGGACGGCGACGTAAACGGCCACAAGTTCAGCG
TGTCCGGCGAGGGCGAGGGCGATGCCACCTACGGCAAGCTGACCCTGAAGTTCATCTGCACCACCGGCAA
GCTGCCCGTGCCCTGGCCCACCCTCGTGACCACCTTCGGCTACGGCCTGAAGTGCTTCGCCCGCTACCCC
GACCACATGAAGCAGCACGACTTCTTCAAGTCCGCCATGCCCGAAGGCTACGTCCAGGAGCGCACCATCT
TCTTCAAGGACGACGGCAACTACAAGACCCGCGCCGAGGTGAAGTTCGAGGGCGACACCCTGGTGAACCG
CATCGAGCTGAAGGGCATCGACTTCAAGGAGGACGGCAACATCCTGGGGCACAAGCTGGAGTACAACTAC
AACAGCCACAACGTCTATATCATGGCCGACAAGCAGAAGAACGGCATCAAGGTGAACTTCAAGATCCGCC
ACAACATCGAGGACGGCAGCGTGCAGCTCGCCGACCACTACCAGCAGAACACCCCCATCGGCGACGGCCC
CGTGCTGCTGCCCGACAACCACTACCTGAGCTACCAGTCCAAGCTGAGCAAAGACCCCAACGAGAAGCGC
GATCACATGGTCCTGCTGGAGTTCGTGACCGCCGCCGGGATCACTCTCGGCATGGACGAGCTGTACAAGT
CCGGACTCAGATCTCGAGCTCAAGCTTCGAATTCCATGAAGAGTGTGATCTACCATGCATTGTCTCAGAA
AGAGGCGAATGACTCCGATGTCCAGCCTTCAGGAGCACAGCGGGCTGAGGCCTTCGTGAGGGCCTTCCTG
AAGCGCAGCACGCCCCGCATGAGCCCGCAGGCCCGCGAGGACCAGCTGCAGCGCAAGGCGGTGGTCCTGG
AGTACTTCACCCGCCACAAGCGCAAGGAGAAGAAGAAGAAAGCCAAAGGCCTCTCTGCCAGGCAAAGGAG
GGAGCTGCGGCTCTTTGACATTAAACCAGAGCAGCAGAGATACAGCCTTTTCCTCCCTCTCCATGAACTC
TGGAAACAGTACATCAGGGACCTGTGCAGTGGGCTCAAGCCAGACACGCAGCCACAGATGATTCAGGCCA
AGCTCTTAAAGGCAGATCTTCACGGGGCTATTATTTCAGTGACAAAATCCAAATGCCCCTCTTATGTGGG
TATTACAGGAATCCTTCTACAGGAAACAAAGCACATTTTCAAAATTATCACCAAAGAAGACCGCCTGAAA
GTTATCCCCAAGCTAAACTGCGTGTTCACTGTGGAAACCGATGGCTTTATTTCCTACATTTACGGGAGCA
AATTCCAGCTTCGGTCAAGTGAACGGTCTGCGAAGAAGTTCAAAGCGAAGGGAACGATTGACCTGTGAAT
TCTGCAGTCGACGGTACCGCGGGCCCGGGATCCACCGGATCTAGATAACTGATCATAATCAGCCATACCA
CATTTGTAGAGGTTTTACTTGCTTTAAAAAACCTCCCACACCTCCCCCTGAACCTGAAACATAAAATGAA
TGCAATTGTTGTTGTTAACTTGTTTATTGCAGCTTATAATGGTTACAAATAAAGCAATAGCATCACAAAT
TTCACAAATAAAGCATTTTTTTCACTGCATTCTAGTTGTGGTTTGTCCAAACTCATCAATGTATCTTAAG
GCGTAAATTGTAAGCGTTAATATTTTGTTAAAATTCGCGTTAAATTTTTGTTAAATCAGCTCATTTTTTA
ACCAATAGGCCGAAATCGGCAAAATCCCTTATAAATCAAAAGAATAGACCGAGATAGGGT
[37 nt withheld, positions 2441-2477]
AAAGAACGTGGACTCCAACGTCAAAGG
[49 nt withheld, positions 2505-2553]
T
[91 nt withheld, positions 2555-2645]
G
[124 nt withheld, positions 2647-2770]
CAGGTGGCACTTTTCGGGGAAATGTGCGCGGAACCCCTATTTGTTTATTTTTCTAAATACATTCAAATAT
GTATCCGCTCATGAGACAATAACCCTGATAAATGCTTCAATAATATTGAAAAAGGAAGAGTCCTGAGGCG
GAAAGAACCAGCTGTGGAATGTGTGTCAGTTAGGGTGTGGAAAGTCCCCAGGCTCCCCAGCAGGCAGAAG
TATGCAAAGCATGCATCTCAATTAGTCAGCAACCAGGTGTGGAAAGTCCCCAGGCTCCCCAGCAGGCAGA
AGTATGCAAAGCATGCATCTCAATTAGTCAGCAACCATAGTCCCGCCCCTAACTCCGCCCATCCCGCCCC
TAACTCCGCCCAGTTCCGCCCATTCTCCGCCCCATGGCTGACTAATTTTTTTTATTTATGCAGAGGCCGA
GGCCGCCTCGGCCTCTGAGCTATTCCAGAAGTAGTGAGGAGGCTTTTTTGGAGGCCTAGGCTTTTGCAAA
GATCGATCAAGAGACAGGATGAGGATCGTTTCGCATGATTGAACAAGATGGATTGCACGCAGGTTCTCCG
GCCGCTTGGGTGGAGAGGCTATTCGGCTATGACTGGGCACAACAGACAATCGGCTGCTCTGATGCCGCCG
TGTTCCGGCTGTCAGCGCAGGGGCGCCCGGTTCTTTTTGTCAAGACCGACCTGTCCGGTGCCCTGAATGA
ACTGCAAGACGAGGCAGCGCGGCTATCGTGGCTGGCCACGACGGGCGTTCCTTGCGCAGCTGTGCTCGAC
GTTGTCACTGAAGCGGGAAGGGACTGGCTGCTATTGGGCGAAGTGCCGGGGCAGGATCTCCTGTCATCTC
ACCTTGCTCCTGCCGAGAAAGTATCCATCATGGCTGATGCAATGCGGCGGCTGCATACGCTTGATCCGGC
TACCTGCCCATTCGACCACCAAGCGAAACATCGCATCGAGCGAGCACGTACTCGGATGGAAGCCGGTCTT
GTCGATCAGGATGATCTGGACGAAGAGCATCAGGGGCTCGCGCCAGCCGAACTGTTCGCCAGGCTCAAGG
CGAGCATGCCCGACGGCGAGGATCTCGTCGTGACCCATGGCGATGCCTGCTTGCCGAATATCATGGTGGA
AAATGGCCGCTTTTCTGGATTCATCGACTGTGGCCGGCTGGGTGTGGCGGACCGCTATCAGGACATAGCG
TTGGCTACCCGTGATATTGCTGAAGAGCTTGGCGGCGAATGGGCTGACCGCTTCCTCGTGCTTTACGGTA
TCGCCGCTCCCGATTCGCAGCGCATCGCCTTCTATCGCCTTCTTGACGAGTTCTTCTGAGCGGGACTCTG
GGGTTCGAAATGACCGACCAAGCGACGCCCAACCTGCCATCACGAGATTTCGATTCCACCGCCGCCTTCT
ATGAAAGGTTGGGCTTCGGAATCGTTTTCCGGGACGCCGGCTGGATGATCCTCCAGCGCGGGGATCTCAT
GCTGGAGTTCTTCGCCCACCCTAGGGGGAGGCTAACTGAAACACGGAAGGAGACAATACCGGAAGGAACC
CGCGCTATGACGGCAATAAAAAGACAGAATAAAACGCACGGTGTTGGGTCGTTTGTTCATAAACGCGGGG
TTCGGTCCCAGGGCTGGCACTCTGTCGATACCCCACCGAGACCCCATTGGGGCCAATACGCCCGCGTTTC
TTCCTTTTCCCCACCCCACCCCCCAAGTTCGGGTGAAGGCCCAGGGCTCGCAGCCAACGTCGGGGCGGCA
GGCCCTGCCATAGCCTCAGGTTACTCATATATACTTTAGATTGATTTAAAACTTCATTTTTAATTTAAAA
GGATCTAGGTGAAGATCCTTTTTGATAATCTCATGACCAAAATCCCTTAACGTGAGTTTTCGTTCCACTG
AGCGTCAGACCCCGTAGAAAAGATCAAAGGATCTTCTTGAGATCCTTTTTTTCTGCGCGTAATCTGCTGC
TTGCAAACAAAAAAACCACCGCTACCAGCGGTGGTTTGTTTGCCGGATCAAGAGCTACCAACTCTTTTTC
CGAAGGTAACTGGCTTCAGCAGAGCGCAGATACCAAATACTGTCCTTCTAGTGTAGCCGTAGTTAGGCCA
CCACTTCAAGAACTCTGTAGCACCGCCTACATACCTCGCTCTGCTAATCCTGTTACCAGTGGCTGCTGCC
AGTGGCGATAAGTCGTGTCTTACCGGGTTGGACTCAAGACGATAGTTACCGGATAAGGCGCAGCGGTCGG
GCTGAACGGGGGGTTCGTGCACACAGCCCAGCTTGGAGCGAACGACCTACACCGAACTGAGATACCTACA
GCGTGAGCTATGAGAAAGCGCCACGCTTCCCGAAGGGAGAAAGGCGGACAGGTATCCGGTAAGCGGCAGG
GTCGGAACAGGAGAGCGCACGAGGGAGCTTCCAGGGGGAAACGCCTGGTATCTTTATAGTCCTGTCGGGT
TTCGCCACCTCTGACTTGAGCGTCGATTTTTGTGATGCTCGTCAGGGGGGCGGAGCCTATGGAAAAACGC
CAGCAACGCGGCCTTTTTACGGTTCCTGGCCTTTTGCTGGCCTTTTGCTCACATGTTCTTTCCTGCGTTA
TCCCCTGATTCTGTGGATAACCGTATTACCGCCATGCAT
