Features (pLannotate 1.2.2; 16 found; start..end, strand, type, name):
      1..204     +  promoter       CMV promoter: human cytomegalovirus (CMV) immediate early promoter
    249..965     +  CDS            EYFP: EYFP is a basic (constitutively fluorescent) green/yellow fluorescent protein published in 1996, derived from Aequorea victoria. It is reported to be a very rapidly-maturing weak dimer with high acid sensitivity.
    966..1000    +  misc_feature   MCS (fragment): multiple cloning site
   1002..1661    +  CDS            POP4: RPP29_HUMAN - Also known as RPP29. Experimental evidence at protein level: Swiss-Prot protein existence level 1. Component of ribonuclease P, a ribonucleoprotein complex that generates mature tRNA molecules by cleaving their 5'-ends. From Homo sapiens (Human).
   1663..1699    +  misc_feature   MCS (fragment): multiple cloning site
   1716..1800    +  CDS            large T antigen (fragment): large T antigen from SV40 (simian virus 40)
   1823..1944    +  polyA_signal   SV40 poly(A) signal: SV40 polyadenylation signal
   1978..2406    -  rep_origin     f1 ori (sequence partly withheld): f1 bacteriophage origin of replication; arrow indicates direction of (+) strand synthesis
   2433..2537    +  promoter       AmpR promoter: bla
   2539..2896    +  promoter       SV40 promoter: SV40 enhancer and early promoter
   2931..3725    +  CDS            NeoR/KanR: aminoglycoside phosphotransferase from Tn5; aph(3')-II (or nptII); confers resistance to neomycin, kanamycin, and G418 (Geneticin®)
   3746..3898    +  CDS            ble (fragment): BLE_KLEPN - Experimental evidence at protein level: Swiss-Prot protein existence level 1. Binding protein with a strong affinity to the bleomycin family of antibiotics. Binds to CL990; an antimitotic-antibiotic compound. From Klebsiella pneumoniae.
   3957..4004    +  polyA_signal   HSV TK poly(A) signal: herpes simplex virus thymidine kinase polyadenylation signal (Cole and Stacy, 1985)
   4095..4111    -  polyA_signal   bGH poly(A) signal (fragment): bovine growth hormone polyadenylation signal
   4333..4921    +  rep_origin     ori: high-copy-number ColE1/pMB1/pBR322/pUC origin of replication
   5096..5399    +  enhancer       CMV enhancer: human cytomegalovirus immediate early enhancer
>Addgene plasmid #134545 | YFP-Rpp29-C1 | addgene full sequence | sequence record 264198 | Addgene NGS Result
GTGATGCGGTTTTGGCAGTACATCAATGGGCGTGGATAGCGGTTTGACTCACGGGGATTTCCAAGTCTCC
ACCCCATTGACGTCAATGGGAGTTTGTTTTGGCACCAAAATCAACGGGACTTTCCAAAATGTCGTAACAA
CTCCGCCCCATTGACGCAAATGGGCGGTAGGCGTGTACGGTGGGAGGTCTATATAAGCAGAGCTGGTTTA
GTGAACCGTCAGATCCGCTAGCGCTACCGGTCGCCACCATGGTGAGCAAGGGCGAGGAGCTGTTCACCGG
GGTGGTGCCCATCCTGGTCGAGCTGGACGGCGACGTAAACGGCCACAAGTTCAGCGTGTCCGGCGAGGGC
GAGGGCGATGCCACCTACGGCAAGCTGACCCTGAAGTTCATCTGCACCACCGGCAAGCTGCCCGTGCCCT
GGCCCACCCTCGTGACCACCTTCGGCTACGGCCTGCAGTGCTTCGCCCGCTACCCCGACCACATGAAGCA
GCACGACTTCTTCAAGTCCGCCATGCCCGAAGGCTACGTCCAGGAGCGCACCATCTTCTTCAAGGACGAC
GGCAACTACAAGACCCGCGCCGAGGTGAAGTTCGAGGGCGACACCCTGGTGAACCGCATCGAGCTGAAGG
GCATCGACTTCAAGGAGGACGGCAACATCCTGGGGCACAAGCTGGAGTACAACTACAACAGCCACAACGT
CTATATCATGGCCGACAAGCAGAAGAACGGCATCAAGGTGAACTTCAAGATCCGCCACAACATCGAGGAC
GGCAGCGTGCAGCTCGCCGACCACTACCAGCAGAACACCCCCATCGGCGACGGCCCCGTGCTGCTGCCCG
ACAACCACTACCTGAGCTACCAGTCCGCCCTGAGCAAAGACCCCAACGAGAAGCGCGATCACATGGTCCT
GCTGGAGTTCGTGACCGCCGCCGGGATCACTCTCGGCATGGACGAGCTGTACAAGTCCGGACTCAGATCT
CGAGCTCAAGCTTCGAATTCCATGAAGAGTGTGATCTACCATGCATTGTCTCAGAAAGAGGCGAATGACT
CCGATGTCCAGCCTTCAGGAGCACAGCGGGCTGAGGCCTTCGTGAGGGCCTTCCTGAAGCGCAGCACGCC
CCGCATGAGCCCGCAGGCCCGCGAGGACCAGCTGCAGCGCAAGGCGGTGGTCCTGGAGTACTTCACCCGC
CACAAGCGCAAGGAGAAGAAGAAGAAAGCCAAAGGCCTCTCTGCCAGGCAAAGGAGGGAGCTGCGGCTCT
TTGACATTAAACCAGAGCAGCAGAGATACAGCCTTTTCCTCCCTCTCCATGAACTCTGGAAACAGTACAT
CAGGGACCTGTGCAGTGGGCTCAAGCCAGACACGCAGCCACAGATGATTCAGGCCAAGCTCTTAAAGGCA
GATCTTCACGGGGCTATTATTTCAGTGACAAAATCCAAATGCCCCTCTTATGTGGGTATTACAGGAATCC
TTCTACAGGAAACAAAGCACATTTTCAAAATTATCACCAAAGAAGACCGCCTGAAAGTTATCCCCAAGCT
AAACTGCGTGTTCACTGTGGAAACCGATGGCTTTATTTCCTACATTTACGGGAGCAAATTCCAGCTTCGG
TCAAGTGAACGGTCTGCGAAGAAGTTCAAAGCGAAGGGAACGATTGACCTGTGAATTCTGCAGTCGACGG
TACCGCGGGCCCGGGATCCACCGGATCTAGATAACTGATCATAATCAGCCATACCACATTTGTAGAGGTT
TTACTTGCTTTAAAAAACCTCCCACACCTCCCCCTGAACCTGAAACATAAAATGAATGCAATTGTTGTTG
TTAACTTGTTTATTGCAGCTTATAATGGTTACAAATAAAGCAATAGCATCACAAATTTCACAAATAAAGC
ATTTTTTTCACTGCATTCTAGTTGTGGTTTGTCCAAACTCATCAATGTATCTTAAGGCGTAAATTGTAAG
CGTTAATATTTTGTTAAAATTCGCGTTAAATTTTTGTTAAATCAGCTCATTTTTTAACCAATAGGCCGAA
ATCGGCAAAATCCCTTATAAATCAAAAGAATAGACCGAGATAGGGT
[37 nt withheld, positions 2077-2113]
AAAGAACGTGGACTCCAACGTCAAAGG
[49 nt withheld, positions 2141-2189]
T
[91 nt withheld, positions 2191-2281]
G
[124 nt withheld, positions 2283-2406]
CAGGTGGCACTTTTCGGGGAAATGTGCGCGGAACCCCTATTTGTTTATTTTTCTAAATACATTCAAATAT
GTATCCGCTCATGAGACAATAACCCTGATAAATGCTTCAATAATATTGAAAAAGGAAGAGTCCTGAGGCG
GAAAGAACCAGCTGTGGAATGTGTGTCAGTTAGGGTGTGGAAAGTCCCCAGGCTCCCCAGCAGGCAGAAG
TATGCAAAGCATGCATCTCAATTAGTCAGCAACCAGGTGTGGAAAGTCCCCAGGCTCCCCAGCAGGCAGA
AGTATGCAAAGCATGCATCTCAATTAGTCAGCAACCATAGTCCCGCCCCTAACTCCGCCCATCCCGCCCC
TAACTCCGCCCAGTTCCGCCCATTCTCCGCCCCATGGCTGACTAATTTTTTTTATTTATGCAGAGGCCGA
GGCCGCCTCGGCCTCTGAGCTATTCCAGAAGTAGTGAGGAGGCTTTTTTGGAGGCCTAGGCTTTTGCAAA
GATCGATCAAGAGACAGGATGAGGATCGTTTCGCATGATTGAACAAGATGGATTGCACGCAGGTTCTCCG
GCCGCTTGGGTGGAGAGGCTATTCGGCTATGACTGGGCACAACAGACAATCGGCTGCTCTGATGCCGCCG
TGTTCCGGCTGTCAGCGCAGGGGCGCCCGGTTCTTTTTGTCAAGACCGACCTGTCCGGTGCCCTGAATGA
ACTGCAAGACGAGGCAGCGCGGCTATCGTGGCTGGCCACGACGGGCGTTCCTTGCGCAGCTGTGCTCGAC
GTTGTCACTGAAGCGGGAAGGGACTGGCTGCTATTGGGCGAAGTGCCGGGGCAGGATCTCCTGTCATCTC
ACCTTGCTCCTGCCGAGAAAGTATCCATCATGGCTGATGCAATGCGGCGGCTGCATACGCTTGATCCGGC
TACCTGCCCATTCGACCACCAAGCGAAACATCGCATCGAGCGAGCACGTACTCGGATGGAAGCCGGTCTT
GTCGATCAGGATGATCTGGACGAAGAGCATCAGGGGCTCGCGCCAGCCGAACTGTTCGCCAGGCTCAAGG
CGAGCATGCCCGACGGCGAGGATCTCGTCGTGACCCATGGCGATGCCTGCTTGCCGAATATCATGGTGGA
AAATGGCCGCTTTTCTGGATTCATCGACTGTGGCCGGCTGGGTGTGGCGGACCGCTATCAGGACATAGCG
TTGGCTACCCGTGATATTGCTGAAGAGCTTGGCGGCGAATGGGCTGACCGCTTCCTCGTGCTTTACGGTA
TCGCCGCTCCCGATTCGCAGCGCATCGCCTTCTATCGCCTTCTTGACGAGTTCTTCTGAGCGGGACTCTG
GGGTTCGAAATGACCGACCAAGCGACGCCCAACCTGCCATCACGAGATTTCGATTCCACCGCCGCCTTCT
ATGAAAGGTTGGGCTTCGGAATCGTTTTCCGGGACGCCGGCTGGATGATCCTCCAGCGCGGGGATCTCAT
GCTGGAGTTCTTCGCCCACCCTAGGGGGAGGCTAACTGAAACACGGAAGGAGACAATACCGGAAGGAACC
CGCGCTATGACGGCAATAAAAAGACAGAATAAAACGCACGGTGTTGGGTCGTTTGTTCATAAACGCGGGG
TTCGGTCCCAGGGCTGGCACTCTGTCGATACCCCACCGAGACCCCATTGGGGCCAATACGCCCGCGTTTC
TTCCTTTTCCCCACCCCACCCCCCAAGTTCGGGTGAAGGCCCAGGGCTCGCAGCCAACGTCGGGGCGGCA
GGCCCTGCCATAGCCTCAGGTTACTCATATATACTTTAGATTGATTTAAAACTTCATTTTTAATTTAAAA
GGATCTAGGTGAAGATCCTTTTTGATAATCTCATGACCAAAATCCCTTAACGTGAGTTTTCGTTCCACTG
AGCGTCAGACCCCGTAGAAAAGATCAAAGGATCTTCTTGAGATCCTTTTTTTCTGCGCGTAATCTGCTGC
TTGCAAACAAAAAAACCACCGCTACCAGCGGTGGTTTGTTTGCCGGATCAAGAGCTACCAACTCTTTTTC
CGAAGGTAACTGGCTTCAGCAGAGCGCAGATACCAAATACTGTTCTTCTAGTGTAGCCGTAGTTAGGCCA
CCACTTCAAGAACTCTGTAGCACCGCCTACATACCTCGCTCTGCTAATCCTGTTACCAGTGGCTGCTGCC
AGTGGCGATAAGTCGTGTCTTACCGGGTTGGACTCAAGACGATAGTTACCGGATAAGGCGCAGCGGTCGG
GCTGAACGGGGGGTTCGTGCACACAGCCCAGCTTGGAGCGAACGACCTACACCGAACTGAGATACCTACA
GCGTGAGCTATGAGAAAGCGCCACGCTTCCCGAAGGGAGAAAGGCGGACAGGTATCCGGTAAGCGGCAGG
GTCGGAACAGGAGAGCGCACGAGGGAGCTTCCAGGGGGAAACGCCTGGTATCTTTATAGTCCTGTCGGGT
TTCGCCACCTCTGACTTGAGCGTCGATTTTTGTGATGCTCGTCAGGGGGGCGGAGCCTATGGAAAAACGC
CAGCAACGCGGCCTTTTTACGGTTCCTGGCCTTTTGCTGGCCTTTTGCTCACATGTTCTTTCCTGCGTTA
TCCCCTGATTCTGTGGATAACCGTATTACCGCCATGCATTAGTTATTAATAGTAATCAATTACGGGGTCA
TTAGTTCATAGCCCATATATGGAGTTCCGCGTTACATAACTTACGGTAAATGGCCCGCCTGGCTGACCGC
CCAACGACCCCCGCCCATTGACGTCAATAATGACGTATGTTCCCATAGTAACGCCAATAGGGACTTTCCA
TTGACGTCAATGGGTGGAGTATTTACGGTAAACTGCCCACTTGGCAGTACATCAAGTGTATCATATGCCA
AGTACGCCCCCTATTGACGTCAATGACGGTAAATGGCCCGCCTGGCATTATGCCCAGTACATGACCTTAT
GGGACTTTCCTACTTGGCAGTACATCTACGTATTAGTCATCGCTATTACCATG
